Addgene plasmid #170611: p663-UBC-miniTurbo-V5-STK33_IDG-K
Purpose: Gateway destination clone of STK33 (human) tagged with N-terminal miniTurbo-V5 for generating protein-proximity networks using proximity-dependent biotinylation proteomics
Depositing lab: Ben Major. Depositing organization: Washington University in Saint Louis.
Backbone
  Vector backbone: pDest663
  Backbone manufacturer: PEL
  Backbone size w/o insert (bp): 9019
  Vector type: Mammalian Expression, Lentiviral ; Gateway Destination
  Selectable markers: Puromycin
Growth in bacteria
  Bacterial resistance: Ampicillin, 100 μg/mL
  Growth temperature: 30°C
  Growth strain: Stbl3
  Copy number: Low Copy
Gene/Insert
  Gene/Insert name: miniTurbo-V5-STK33 (alt name: miniTurbo-V5)
  Species: H. sapiens (human)
  Entrez Gene: STK33
  Promoter: Ubiquitin
  Tag / fusion protein: miniTurbo-V5 (N terminal on insert)
  Cloning method: Gateway Cloning
  Sequencing primers: 5′ TGAAGCTCCGGTTTTGAACT; 3′ AATAGACCCGTGAAGCTGATC
Terms and licenses: Academic/Nonprofit Terms; Industry Terms: Not Available to Industry
Depositor comments: These plasmids were generated as part of the Illuminating the Druggable Genome (IDG) program sponsored by the NIH Common Fund. The goal of this program is to identify, gather, and distribute information and resources for proteins that currently are not well-studied yet belong to commonly drug-targeted protein families: protein kinases, non-olfactory G-protein coupled receptors (GPCRs), and ion channels. The IDG program is designed to develop fundamental research tools for understudied proteins, elucidate their function, and disseminate the IDG-related resources and data to the greater scientific community. These lentiviral gateway destination plasmids were generated, as part of the Kinase-Data and Resource Generating Center (DRGC), using the single fragment or multisite gateway cloning technology. They were used for generating proteomics-based protein-interaction and protein-proximity networks that can be accessed through the kinase-DRGC website https://darkkinome.org/. Each plasmid has either an N- or C-terminal fusion protein (Flag/ V5/V5-miniTurbo/V5-TurboID/miniTurbo-V5/TurboID-V5) tagged understudied kinase driven under either a CMV or Ubiquitin (UBC) promoter. All inserts in the pENTR plasmids used to generate the deposited destination plasmids were end-sequenced and insert size validated prior to multi-site gateway cloning. The combined insert size of the single fragment or three fragment destination plasmids were confirmed by restriction digestion (BsrGI, and EcoRV for pDest667; BsrGI, EcoRV, and BstZ17I for pDest663; and BsrGI for pHAGE) and all plasmids were partially sequenced to ensure in-frame ORFs and fusion tags.
How to cite: p663-UBC-miniTurbo-V5-STK33_IDG-K was a gift from Ben Major (Addgene plasmid # 170611 ; http://n2t.net/addgene:170611 ; RRID:Addgene_170611)
