[The description below was written by a language model from this plasmid's Addgene catalogue record and pLannotate feature annotations shown in this document.]
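Description:
p663-UBC-miniTurbo-V5-STK33_IDG-K is a lentiviral mammalian expression clone built on the pDest663 Gateway destination backbone, in which human STK33, a serine/threonine kinase, is fused at its N-terminus to the miniTurbo biotin ligase and a V5 epitope. The annotated sequence (about 11 kb) shows a third-generation-style transfer vector. An RSV promoter drives a truncated HIV-1 5' LTR, followed by the Ψ packaging signal with a gag fragment, the Rev response element and the cPPT/CTS. A second truncated LTR lies downstream, preceded by a nef fragment and followed by an SV40 poly(A) signal and SV40 origin. In bacteria the plasmid carries a ColE1/pUC-type origin, an f1 origin and ampicillin resistance. The catalogue lists it as low copy, although the feature table annotates the origin as high-copy type.

The payload was assembled by multisite Gateway recombination, and the residual attB4, attB5, attB1 and attB2 sites mark the junctions between the three modules: the human ubiquitin C promoter, the miniTurbo tag and the STK33 open reading frame. The V5 tag named in the catalogue is not separately annotated, though a short gap between miniTurbo and attB1 could accommodate it. A WPRE follows the fusion gene to enhance transcript expression. A downstream mouse PGK promoter drives puromycin N-acetyltransferase, allowing selection of transduced cells.

miniTurbo is an engineered, truncated E. coli biotin ligase that biotinylates proteins near the fusion partner, so they can be captured and identified by mass spectrometry. The construct was made within the Illuminating the Druggable Genome programme's effort on understudied kinases. It was used to generate proximity-dependent biotinylation networks for STK33.
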