Features (pLannotate 1.2.2; 32 found; start..end, strand, type, name):
    514..651     +  CDS            nef (fragment): NEF_HV1LA - Experimental evidence at protein level: Swiss-Prot protein existence level 1. Extracellular Nef protein targets CD4(+) T-lymphocytes for apoptosis by interacting with CXCR4 surface receptors. From Human immunodeficiency virus type 1 group M subtype B (isolate Lai) (HIV-1).
    637..817     +  LTR            5' LTR (truncated): truncated 5' long terminal repeat (LTR) from HIV-1
    889..1010    +  polyA_signal   SV40 poly(A) signal: SV40 polyadenylation signal
   1050..1185    +  rep_origin     SV40 ori: SV40 origin of replication
   1206..1224    -  promoter       T7 promoter: promoter for bacteriophage T7 RNA polymerase
   1232..1387    +  CDS            lacZα (fragment): LacZα fragment of β-galactosidase; lacZ fragment
   1392..1820    +  rep_origin     f1 ori (sequence partly withheld): f1 bacteriophage origin of replication; arrow indicates direction of (+) strand synthesis
   1873..1977    +  promoter       AmpR promoter: bla
   1978..2838    +  CDS            AmpR: β-lactamase; bla; confers resistance to ampicillin, carbenicillin, and related antibiotics
   3009..3597    +  rep_origin     ori: high-copy-number ColE1/pMB1/pBR322/pUC origin of replication
   3780..3872    +  CDS            lacI (fragment): lac repressor; lacI; The lac repressor binds to the lac operator to inhibit transcription in E. coli. This inhibition can be relieved by adding lactose or isopropyl-β-D-thiogalactopyranoside (IPTG).
   3885..3906    +  protein_bind   CAP binding site: CAP binding activates transcription in the presence of cAMP. E. coli catabolite activator protein
   3921..3951    +  promoter       lac promoter: promoter for the E. coli lac operon
   3955..3977    +  protein_bind   lac operator (fragment): The lac repressor binds to the lac operator to inhibit transcription in E. coli. This inhibition can be relieved by adding lactose or isopropyl-β-D-thiogalactopyranoside (IPTG). lac repressor encoded by lacI
   4020..4038    +  promoter       T3 promoter: promoter for bacteriophage T3 RNA polymerase
   4066..4292    +  promoter       RSV promoter: Rous sarcoma virus enhancer/promoter
   4293..4473    +  LTR            5' LTR (truncated): truncated 5' long terminal repeat (LTR) from HIV-1
   4520..4645    +  misc_feature   HIV-1 Ψ: packaging signal of human immunodeficiency virus type 1
   4629..4992    +  CDS            HIV-1 gag (fragment): gag protein from human immunodeficiency virus 1; gag
   5138..5371    +  misc_feature   RRE: The Rev response element (RRE) of HIV-1 allows for Rev-dependent mRNA export from the nucleus to the cytoplasm.
   5748..5848    +  CDS            Rev (fragment): human immunodeficiency virus 1 (HIV-1) Rev protein; rev; enhances nuclear export of unspliced and incompletely spliced viral mRNAs
   5867..5983    +  misc_feature   cPPT/CTS: central polypurine tract and central termination sequence of HIV-1
   6017..6037    +  protein_bind   attB4: mutant version of attB; core recombination site for the Gateway® BP reaction BP Clonase™
   6037..7248    +  promoter       UbC promoter: human ubiquitin C promoter
   7252..7270    -  protein_bind   attB5 (fragment): mutant version of attB; core recombination site for the Gateway® BP reaction BP Clonase™
   7285..8055    +  CDS            miniTurbo: N-terminally truncated mutant of the E. coli biotin ligase BioID engineered for improved catalytic efficiency (Branon et al., 2018)
   8104..8128    +  protein_bind   attB1: mutant version of attB; recombination site for the Gateway® BP reaction BP Clonase™
   8134..9675    +  CDS            STK33: STK33_HUMAN - Experimental evidence at protein level: Swiss-Prot protein existence level 1. Serine/threonine protein kinase which phosphorylates VIME. May play a specific role in the dynamic behavior of the intermediate filament cytoskeleton by phosphorylation of VIME (By similarity). Not essential for the survival of KRAS-dependent AML cell lines. From Homo sapiens (Human).
   9680..9704    -  protein_bind   attB2: mutant version of attB; recombination site for the Gateway® BP reaction BP Clonase™
   9734..10322   +  misc_feature   WPRE: woodchuck hepatitis virus posttranscriptional regulatory element
  10336..10835   +  promoter       PGK promoter: mouse phosphoglycerate kinase 1 promoter
  10856..446     +  CDS            PuroR (across the origin): puromycin N-acetyltransferase; pac from Streptomyces alboniger; confers resistance to puromycin
>Addgene plasmid #170611 | p663-UBC-miniTurbo-V5-STK33_IDG-K | addgene full sequence | sequence record 335996 | Addgene NGS Result
TCTTCCTCACGCGCGTCGGGCTCGACATCGGCAAGGTGTGGGTCGCGGACGACGGCGCCGCGGTGGCGGT
CTGGACCACGCCGGAGAGCGTCGAAGCGGGGGCGGTGTTCGCCGAGATCGGCCCGCGCATGGCCGAGTTG
AGCGGTTCCCGGCTGGCCGCGCAGCAACAGATGGAAGGCCTCCTGGCGCCGCACCGGCCCAAGGAGCCCG
CGTGGTTCCTGGCCACCGTCGGCGTCTCGCCCGACCACCAGGGCAAGGGTCTGGGCAGCGCCGTCGTGCT
CCCCGGAGTGGAGGCGGCCGAGCGCGCCGGGGTGCCCGCCTTCCTGGAGACCTCCGCGCCCCGCAACCTC
CCCTTCTACGAGCGGCTCGGCTTCACCGTCACCGCCGACGTCGAGGTGCCCGAAGGACCGCGCACCTGGT
GCATGACCCGCAAGCCCGGTGCCTGACGCCCGCCCCACGACCCGCAGCGCCCGACCGAAAGGAGCGCACG
ACCCCATGCATCTCGAGGGCCCGGTACCTTTAAGACCAATGACTTACAAGGCAGCTGTAGATCTTAGCCA
CTTTTTAAAAGAAAAGGGGGGACTGGAAGGGCTAGCTCACTCCCAACGAAGACAAGATCTGCTTTTTGCT
TGTACTGGGTCTCTCTGGTTAGACCAGATCTGAGCCTGGGAGCTCTCTGGCTAACTAGGGAACCCACTGC
TTAAGCCTCAATAAAGCTTGCCTTGAGTGCTTCAAGTAGTGTGTGCCCGTCTGTTGTGTGACTCTGGTAA
CTAGAGATCCCTCAGACCCTTTTAGTCAGTGTGGAAAATCTCTAGCAGTAGTAGTTCATGTCATCTTATT
ATTCAGTATTTATAACTTGCAAAGAAATGAATATCAGAGAGTGAGAGGAACTTGTTTATTGCAGCTTATA
ATGGTTACAAATAAAGCAATAGCATCACAAATTTCACAAATAAAGCATTTTTTTCACTGCATTCTAGTTG
TGGTTTGTCCAAACTCATCAATGTATCTTATCATGTCTGGCTCTAGCTATCCCGCCCCTAACTCCGCCCA
TCCCGCCCCTAACTCCGCCCAGTTCCGCCCATTCTCCGCCCCATGGCTGACTAATTTTTTTTATTTATGC
AGAGGCCGAGGCCGCCTCGGCCTCTGAGCTATTCCAGAAGTAGTGAGGAGGCTTTTTTGGAGGCCTAGGG
ACGTACCCAATTCGCCCTATAGTGAGTCGTATTACGCGCGCTCACTGGCCGTCGTTTTACAACGTCGTGA
CTGGGAAAACCCTGGCGTTACCCAACTTAATCGCCTTGCAGCACATCCCCCTTTCGCCAGCTGGCGTAAT
AGCGAAGAGGCCCGCACCGATCGCCCTTCCCAACAGTTGCGCAGCCTGAATGGCGAATGGG
[124 nt withheld, positions 1392-1515]
C
[91 nt withheld, positions 1517-1607]
A
[49 nt withheld, positions 1609-1657]
CCTTTGACGTTGGAGTCCACGTTCTTT
[37 nt withheld, positions 1685-1721]
ACCCTATCTCGGTCTATTCTTTTGATTTATAAGGGATTTTGCCGATTTCGGCCTATTGGTTAAAAAATGA
GCTGATTTAACAAAAATTTAACGCGAATTTTAACAAAATATTAACGCTTACAATTTAGGTGGCACTTTTC
GGGGAAATGTGCGCGGAACCCCTATTTGTTTATTTTTCTAAATACATTCAAATATGTATCCGCTCATGAG
ACAATAACCCTGATAAATGCTTCAATAATATTGAAAAAGGAAGAGTATGAGTATTCAACATTTCCGTGTC
GCCCTTATTCCCTTTTTTGCGGCATTTTGCCTTCCTGTTTTTGCTCACCCAGAAACGCTGGTGAAAGTAA
AAGATGCTGAAGATCAGTTGGGTGCACGAGTGGGTTACATCGAACTGGATCTCAACAGCGGTAAGATCCT
TGAGAGTTTTCGCCCCGAAGAACGTTTTCCAATGATGAGCACTTTTAAAGTTCTGCTATGTGGCGCGGTA
TTATCCCGTATTGACGCCGGGCAAGAGCAACTCGGTCGCCGCATACACTATTCTCAGAATGACTTGGTTG
AGTACTCACCAGTCACAGAAAAGCATCTTACGGATGGCATGACAGTAAGAGAATTATGCAGTGCTGCCAT
AACCATGAGTGATAACACTGCGGCCAACTTACTTCTGACAACGATCGGAGGACCGAAGGAGCTAACCGCT
TTTTTGCACAACATGGGGGATCATGTAACTCGCCTTGATCGTTGGGAACCGGAGCTGAATGAAGCCATAC
CAAACGACGAGCGTGACACCACGATGCCTGTAGCAATGGCAACAACGTTGCGCAAACTATTAACTGGCGA
ACTACTTACTCTAGCTTCCCGGCAACAATTAATAGACTGGATGGAGGCGGATAAAGTTGCAGGACCACTT
CTGCGCTCGGCCCTTCCGGCTGGCTGGTTTATTGCTGATAAATCTGGAGCCGGTGAGCGTGGGTCTCGCG
GTATCATTGCAGCACTGGGGCCAGATGGTAAGCCCTCCCGTATCGTAGTTATCTACACGACGGGGAGTCA
GGCAACTATGGATGAACGAAATAGACAGATCGCTGAGATAGGTGCCTCACTGATTAAGCATTGGTAACTG
TCAGACCAAGTTTACTCATATATACTTTAGATTGATTTAAAACTTCATTTTTAATTTAAAAGGATCTAGG
TGAAGATCCTTTTTGATAATCTCATGACCAAAATCCCTTAACGTGAGTTTTCGTTCCACTGAGCGTCAGA
CCCCGTAGAAAAGATCAAAGGATCTTCTTGAGATCCTTTTTTTCTGCGCGTAATCTGCTGCTTGCAAACA
AAAAAACCACCGCTACCAGCGGTGGTTTGTTTGCCGGATCAAGAGCTACCAACTCTTTTTCCGAAGGTAA
CTGGCTTCAGCAGAGCGCAGATACCAAATACTGTTCTTCTAGTGTAGCCGTAGTTAGGCCACCACTTCAA
GAACTCTGTAGCACCGCCTACATACCTCGCTCTGCTAATCCTGTTACCAGTGGCTGCTGCCAGTGGCGAT
AAGTCGTGTCTTACCGGGTTGGACTCAAGACGATAGTTACCGGATAAGGCGCAGCGGTCGGGCTGAACGG
GGGGTTCGTGCACACAGCCCAGCTTGGAGCGAACGACCTACACCGAACTGAGATACCTACAGCGTGAGCT
ATGAGAAAGCGCCACGCTTCCCGAAGGGAGAAAGGCGGACAGGTATCCGGTAAGCGGCAGGGTCGGAACA
GGAGAGCGCACGAGGGAGCTTCCAGGGGGAAACGCCTGGTATCTTTATAGTCCTGTCGGGTTTCGCCACC
TCTGACTTGAGCGTCGATTTTTGTGATGCTCGTCAGGGGGGCGGAGCCTATGGAAAAACGCCAGCAACGC
GGCCTTTTTACGGTTCCTGGCCTTTTGCTGGCCTTTTGCTCACATGTTCTTTCCTGCGTTATCCCCTGAT
TCTGTGGATAACCGTATTACCGCCTTTGAGTGAGCTGATACCGCTCGCCGCAGCCGAACGACCGAGCGCA
GCGAGTCAGTGAGCGAGGAAGCGGAAGAGCGCCCAATACGCAAACCGCCTCTCCCCGCGCGTTGGCCGAT
TCATTAATGCAGCTGGCACGACAGGTTTCCCGACTGGAAAGCGGGCAGTGAGCGCAACGCAATTAATGTG
AGTTAGCTCACTCATTAGGCACCCCAGGCTTTACACTTTATGCTTCCGGCTCGTATGTTGTGTGGAATTG
TGAGCGGATAACAATTTCACACAGGAAACAGCTATGACCATGATTACGCCAAGCGCGCAATTAACCCTCA
CTAAAGGGAACAAAAGCTGGAGCTGCAAGCTTAATGTAGTCTTATGCAATACTCTTGTAGTCTTGCAACA
TGGTAACGATGAGTTAGCAACATGCCTTACAAGGAGAGAAAAAGCACCGTGCATGCCGATTGGTGGAAGT
AAGGTGGTACGATCGTGCCTTATTAGGAAGGCAACAGACGGGTCTGACATGGATTGGACGAACCACTGAA
TTGCCGCATTGCAGAGATATTGTATTTAAGTGCCTAGCTCGATACATAAACGGGTCTCTCTGGTTAGACC
AGATCTGAGCCTGGGAGCTCTCTGGCTAACTAGGGAACCCACTGCTTAAGCCTCAATAAAGCTTGCCTTG
AGTGCTTCAAGTAGTGTGTGCCCGTCTGTTGTGTGACTCTGGTAACTAGAGATCCCTCAGACCCTTTTAG
TCAGTGTGGAAAATCTCTAGCAGTGGCGCCCGAACAGGGACTTGAAAGCGAAAGGGAAACCAGAGGAGCT
CTCTCGACGCAGGACTCGGCTTGCTGAAGCGCGCACGGCAAGAGGCGAGGGGCGGCGACTGGTGAGTACG
CCAAAAATTTTGACTAGCGGAGGCTAGAAGGAGAGAGATGGGTGCGAGAGCGTCAGTATTAAGCGGGGGA
GAATTAGATCGCGATGGGAAAAAATTCGGTTAAGGCCAGGGGGAAAGAAAAAATATAAATTAAAACATAT
AGTATGGGCAAGCAGGGAGCTAGAACGATTCGCAGTTAATCCTGGCCTGTTAGAAACATCAGAAGGCTGT
AGACAAATACTGGGACAGCTACAACCATCCCTTCAGACAGGATCAGAAGAACTTAGATCATTATATAATA
CAGTAGCAACCCTCTATTGTGTGCATCAAAGGATAGAGATAAAAGACACCAAGGAAGCTTTAGACAAGAT
AGAGGAAGAGCAAAACAAAAGTAAGACCACCGCACAGCAAGCGGCCGCTGATCTTCAGACCTGGAGGAGG
AGATATGAGGGACAATTGGAGAAGTGAATTATATAAATATAAAGTAGTAAAAATTGAACCATTAGGAGTA
GCACCCACCAAGGCAAAGAGAAGAGTGGTGCAGAGAGAAAAAAGAGCAGTGGGAATAGGAGCTTTGTTCC
TTGGGTTCTTGGGAGCAGCAGGAAGCACTATGGGCGCAGCGTCAATGACGCTGACGGTACAGGCCAGACA
ATTATTGTCTGGTATAGTGCAGCAGCAGAACAATTTGCTGAGGGCTATTGAGGCGCAACAGCATCTGTTG
CAACTCACAGTCTGGGGCATCAAGCAGCTCCAGGCAAGAATCCTGGCTGTGGAAAGATACCTAAAGGATC
AACAGCTCCTGGGGATTTGGGGTTGCTCTGGAAAACTCATTTGCACCACTGCTGTGCCTTGGAATGCTAG
TTGGAGTAATAAATCTCTGGAACAGATTTGGAATCACACGACCTGGATGGAGTGGGACAGAGAAATTAAC
AATTACACAAGCTTAATACACTCCTTAATTGAAGAATCGCAAAACCAGCAAGAAAAGAATGAACAAGAAT
TATTGGAATTAGATAAATGGGCAAGTTTGTGGAATTGGTTTAACATAACAAATTGGCTGTGGTATATAAA
ATTATTCATAATGATAGTAGGAGGCTTGGTAGGTTTAAGAATAGTTTTTGCTGTACTTTCTATAGTGAAT
AGAGTTAGGCAGGGATATTCACCATTATCGTTTCAGACCCACCTCCCAACCCCGAGGGGACCCGACAGGC
CCGAAGGAATAGAAGAAGAAGGTGGAGAGAGAGACAGAGACAGATCCATTCGATTAGTGAACGGATCTCG
ACGGTATCGGTTAACTTTTAAAAGAAAAGGGGGGATTGGGGGGTACAGTGCAGGGGAAAGAATAGTAGAC
ATAATAGCAACAGACATACAAACTAAAGAATTACAAAAACAAATTACAAAATTCAAAATTTTATCGTCCA
GTGTGGTGGAATTCTGCAGATATCACAACTTTGTATAGAAAAGTTGGCCTCCGCGCCGGGTTTTGGCGCC
TCCCGCGGGCGCCCCCCTCCTCACGGCGAGCGCTGCCACGTCAGACGAAGGGCGCAGCGAGCGTCCTGAT
CCTTCCGCCCGGACGCTCAGGACAGCGGCCCGCTGCTCATAAGACTCGGCCTTAGAACCCCAGTATCAGC
AGAAGGACATTTTAGGACGGGACTTGGGTGACTCTAGGGCACTGGTTTTCTTTCCAGAGAGCGGAACAGG
CGAGGAAAAGTAGTCCCTTCTCGGCGATTCTGCGGAGGGATCTCCGTGGGGCGGTGAACGCCGATGATTA
TATAAGGACGCGCCGGGTGTGGCACAGCTAGTTCCGTCGCAGCCGGGATTTGGGTCGCGGTTCTTGTTTG
TGGATCGCTGTGATCGTCACTTGGTGAGTAGCGGGCTGCTGGGCTGGCCGGGGCTTTCGTGGCCGCCGGG
CCGCTCGGTGGGACGGAAGCGTGTGGAGAGACCGCCAAGGGCTGTAGTCTGGGTCCGCGAGCAAGGTTGC
CCTGAACTGGGGGTTGGGGGGAGCGCAGCAAAATGGCGGCTGTTCCCGAGTCTTGAATGGAAGACGCTTG
TGAGGCGGGCTGTGAGGTCGTTGAAACAAGGTGGGGGGCATGGTGGGCGGCAAGAACCCAAGGTCTTGAG
GCCTTCGCTAATGCGGGAAAGCTCTTATTCGGGTGAGATGGGCTGGGGCACCATCTGGGGACCCTGACGT
GAAGTTTGTCACTGACTGGAGAACTCGGTTTGTCGTCTGTTGCGGGGGCGGCAGTTATGGCGGTGCCGTT
GGGCAGTGCACCCGTACCTTTGGGAGCGCGCGCCCTCGTCGTGTCGTGACGTCACCCGTTCTGTTGGCTT
ATAATGCAGGGTGGGGCCACCTGCCGGTAGGTGTGCGGTAGGCTTTTCTCCGTCGCAGGACGCAGGGTTC
GGGCCTAGGGTAGGCTCTCCTGAATCGACAGGCGCCGGACCTCTGGTGAGGGGAGGGATAAGTGAGGCGT
CAGTTTCTTTGGTCGGTTTTATGTACCTATCTTCTTAAGTAGCTGAAGCTCCGGTTTTGAACTATGCGCT
CGGGGTTGGCGAGTGTGTTTTGTGAAGTTTTTTAGGCACCTTTTGAAATGTAATCATTTGGGTCAATATG
TAATTTTCAGTGTTAGACTAGTAAATTGTCCGCTAAATTCTGGCCGTTTTTGGCTTTTTTGTTAGACGGC
CAACTTTTGTATACAAAGTGGGCCACCATGGGAATCCCGCTGCTGAACGCTAAACAGATTCTGGGACAGC
TGGACGGCGGGAGCGTGGCAGTCCTGCCTGTGGTCGACTCCACCAATCAGTACCTGCTGGATCGAATCGG
CGAGCTGAAGAGTGGGGATGCTTGCATTGCAGAATATCAGCAGGCAGGGAGAGGAAGCAGAGGGAGGAAA
TGGTTCTCTCCTTTTGGAGCTAACCTGTACCTGAGTATGTTTTGGCGCCTGAAGCGGGGACCAGCAGCAA
TCGGCCTGGGCCCGGTCATCGGAATTGTCATGGCAGAAGCGCTGCGAAAGCTGGGAGCAGACAAGGTGCG
AGTCAAATGGCCCAATGACCTGTATCTGCAGGATAGAAAGCTGGCAGGCATCCTGGTGGAGCTGGCCGGA
ATAACAGGCGATGCTGCACAGATCGTCATTGGCGCCGGGATTAACGTGGCTATGAGGCGCGTGGAGGAAA
GCGTGGTCAATCAGGGCTGGATCACACTGCAGGAAGCAGGGATTAACCTGGACAGGAATACTCTGGCCGC
TATGCTGATCCGAGAGCTGCGGGCAGCCCTGGAACTGTTCGAGCAGGAAGGCCTGGCTCCATATCTGTCA
CGGTGGGAGAAGCTGGATAACTTCATCAATAGACCCGTGAAGCTGATCATTGGGGACAAAGAGATTTTCG
GGATTAGCCGGGGGATTGATAAACAGGGAGCCCTGCTGCTGGAACAGGACGGAGTTATCAAACCCTGGAT
GGGCGGAGAAATCAGTCTGCGGTCTGCCGAAAAGGCTAGCGGCAAGCCCATCCCCAACCCCCTGCTGGGC
CTGGACAGCACCACAAGTTTGTACAAAAAAGCAGGCTCCACCATGGCTGATAGTGGCTTAGATAAAAAAT
CCACAAAATGCCCCGACTGTTCATCTGCTTCTCAGAAAGATGTACTTTGTGTATGTTCCAGCAAAACAAG
GGTTCCTCCAGTTTTGGTGGTGGAAATGTCACAGACATCAAGCATTGGTAGTGCAGAATCTTTAATTTCA
CTGGAGAGAAAAAAAGAAAAAAATATCAACAGAGATATAACCTCCAGGAAAGATTTGCCCTCAAGAACCT
CAAATGTAGAGAGAAAAGCATCTCAGCAACAATGGGGTCGGGGCAACTTTACAGAAGGAAAAGTTCCTCA
CATAAGGATTGAGAATGGAGCTGCTATTGAGGAAATCTATACCTTTGGAAGAATATTGGGAAAAGGGAGC
TTTGGAATAGTCATTGAAGCTACAGACAAGGAAACAGAAACGAAGTGGGCAATTAAAAAAGTGAACAAAG
AAAAGGCTGGAAGCTCCGCTGTGAAGTTACTTGAACGAGAGGTGAACATTCTGAAAAGTGTAAAACATGA
ACACATCATACATCTGGAACAAGTATTTGAAACGCCAAAGAAAATGTACCTTGTGATGGAGCTTTGTGAG
GATGGAGAACTCAAAGAAATTCTGGATAGGAAAGGGCATTTCTCAGAGAATGAGACAAGGTGGATCATTC
AAAGTCTCGCATCAGCTATAGCATATCTTCACAATAATGATATTGTACATAGGGATCTGAAACTGGAAAA
TATAATGGTTAAAAGCAGTCTTATTGATGATAACAATGAAATAAACTTAAACATAAAGGTGACTGATTTT
GGCTTAGCGGTGAAGAAGCAAAGTAGGAGTGAAGCCATGCTGCAGGCCACATGTGGGACTCCTATCTATA
TGGCCCCTGAAGTTATCAGTGCCCACGACTATAGCCAGCAGTGTGACATTTGGAGCATAGGCGTCGTAAT
GTACATGTTATTACGTGGAGAACCACCCTTTTTGGCAAGCTCAGAAGAGAAGCTTTTTGAGTTAATAAGA
AAAGGAGAACTACATTTTGAAAATGCAGTCTGGAATTCCATAAGTGACTGTGCTAAAAGTGTTTTGAAAC
AACTTATGAAAGTAGATCCTGCTCACAGAATCACAGCTAAGGAACTACTAGATAACCAGTGGTTAACAGG
CAATAAACTTTCTTCGGTGAGACCAACCAATGTATTAGAGATGATGAAGGAATGGAAAAATAACCCAGAA
AGTGTTGAGGAAAACACAACAGAAGAGAAGAATAAGCCGTCCACTGAAGAAAAGTTGAAAAGTTACCAAC
CCTGGGGAAATGTCCCTGAGACCAATTACACTTCAGATGAAGAGGAGGAAAAACAGTCTACTACTTATGA
AAAGCAATTTCCTGCAACCAGTAAGGACAACTTTGATATGTGCAGTTCAAGTTTCACATCTAGCAAACTC
CTTCCAGCTGAAATCAAGGGAGAAATGGAGAAAACCCCTGTGACTCCAAGCCAAGGAACAGCAACCAAGT
ACCCTGCTAAATCCGGCGCCCTGTCCAGAACCAAAAAGAAACTCTAGGACCCAGCTTTCTTGTACAAAGT
GGTGATATCCAGCACAGTGGCGGCCGCTCGACAATCAACCTCTGGATTACAAAATTTGTGAAAGATTGAC
TGGTATTCTTAACTATGTTGCTCCTTTTACGCTATGTGGATACGCTGCTTTAATGCCTTTGTATCATGCT
ATTGCTTCCCGTATGGCTTTCATTTTCTCCTCCTTGTATAAATCCTGGTTGCTGTCTCTTTATGAGGAGT
TGTGGCCCGTTGTCAGGCAACGTGGCGTGGTGTGCACTGTGTTTGCTGACGCAACCCCCACTGGTTGGGG
CATTGCCACCACCTGTCAGCTCCTTTCCGGGACTTTCGCTTTCCCCCTCCCTATTGCCACGGCGGAACTC
ATCGCCGCCTGCCTTGCCCGCTGCTGGACAGGGGCTCGGCTGTTGGGCACTGACAATTCCGTGGTGTTGT
CGGGGAAGCTGACGTCCTTTCCATGGCTGCTCGCCTGTGTTGCCACCTGGATTCTGCGCGGGACGTCCTT
CTGCTACGTCCCTTCGGCCCTCAATCCAGCGGACCTTCCTTCCCGCGGCCTGCTGCCGGCTCTGCGGCCT
CTTCCGCGTCTTCGCCTTCGCCCTCAGACGAGTCGGATCTCCCTTTGGGCCGCCTCCCCGCCTGGAATTC
TACCGGGTAGGGGAGGCGCTTTTCCCAAGGCAGTCTGGAGCATGCGCTTTAGCAGCCCCGCTGGGCACTT
GGCGCTACACAAGTGGCCTCTGGCCTCGCACACATTCCACATCCACCGGTAGGCGCCAACCGGCTCCGTT
CTTTGGTGGCCCCTTCGCGCCACCTTCTACTCCTCCCCTAGTCAGGAAGTTCCCCCCCGCCCCGCAGCTC
GCGTCGTGCAGGACGTGACAAATGGAAGTAGCACGTCTCACTAGTCTCGTGCAGATGGACAGCACCGCTG
AGCAATGGAAGCGGGTAGGCCTTTGGGGCAGCGGCCAATAGCAGCTTTGCTCCTTCGCTTTCTGGGCTCA
GAGGCTGGGAAGGGGTGGGTCCGGGGGCGGGCTCAGGGGCGGGCTCAGGGGCGGGGCGGGCGCCCGAAGG
TCCTCCGGAGGCCCGGCATTCTGCACGCTTCAAAAGCGCACGTCTGCCGCGCTGTTCTCCTCTTCCTCAT
CTCCGGGCCTTTCGACCTGCAGCCCAAGCTTACCATGACCGAGTACAAGCCCACGGTGCGCCTCGCCACC
CGCGACGACGTCCCCAGGGCCGTACGCACCCTCGCCGCCGCGTTCGCCGACTACCCCGCCACGCGCCACA
CCGTCGATCCGGACCGCCACATCGAGCGGGTCACCGAGCTGCAAGAAC
